>Addgene plasmid #108369 | pCI-TPI_PTC160-xrRNA-4H | addgene full sequence | sequence record 209440 | Addgene NGS Result
TCAATATTGGCCATTAGCCATATTATTCATTGGTTATATAGCATAAATCAATATTGGCTATTGGCCATTG
CATACGTTGTATCTATATCATAATATGTACATTTATATTGGCTCATGTCCAATATGACCGCCATGTTGGC
ATTGATTATTGACTAGTTATTAATAGTAATCAATTACGGGGTCATTAGTTCATAGCCCATATATGGAGTT
CCGCGTTACATAACTTACGGTAAATGGCCCGCCTGGCTGACCGCCCAACGACCCCCGCCCATTGACGTCA
ATAATGACGTATGTTCCCATAGTAACGCCAATAGGGACTTTCCATTGACGTCAATGGGTGGAGTATTTAC
GGTAAACTGCCCACTTGGCAGTACATCAAGTGTATCATATGCCAAGTCCGCCCCCTATTGACGTCAATGA
CGGTAAATGGCCCGCCTGGCATTATGCCCAGTACATGACCTTACGGGACTTTCCTACTTGGCAGTACATC
TACGTATTAGTCATCGCTATTACCATGGTGATGCGGTTTTGGCAGTACACCAATGGGCGTGGATAGCGGT
TTGACTCACGGGGATTTCCAAGTCTCCACCCCATTGACGTCAATGGGAGTTTGTTTTGGCACCAAAATCA
ACGGGACTTTCCAAAATGTCGTAACAACTGCGATCGCCCGCCCCGTTGACGCAAATGGGCGGTAGGCGTG
TACGGTGGGAGGTCTATATAAGCAGAGCTCGTTTAGTGAACCGTCAGATCACTAGAAGCTTTATTGCGGT
AGTTTATCACAGTTAAATTGCTAACGCAGTCAGTGCTTCTGACACAACAGTCTCGAACTTAAGCTGCAGT
GACTCTCTTAAGGTAGCCTTGCAGAAGTTGGTCGTGAGGCACTGGGCAGGTAAGTATCAAGGTTACAAGA
CAGGTTTAAGGAGACCAATAGAAACTGGGCTTGTCGAGACAGAGAAGACTCTTGCGTTTCTGATAGGCAC
CTATTGGTCTTACTGACATCCACTTTGCCTTTCTCTCCACAGGTGTCCACTCCCAGTTCAATTACAGCTC
TTAAGGCTAGAGTACTTAATACGACTCACTATAGGCTAGCGCCTCGGCTCCAGCACCATGGCGCCCTCCA
GGAAGTTCTTCGTTGGGGGAAACTGGAAGATGAACGGGCGGAAGCAGAGTCTGGGGGAGCTCATCGGCAC
TCTGAACGCGGCCAAGGTGCCGGCCGACACCGGTAAGCCCTCGCCGAGGAGGGGTCTGGCCGGGCCGGGG
CCGGGGCCGGGGCAGGAGTGGCAGCGCCCTCTCCCGAGGCCCCGAGGCCCCGAGGCCGGTATCCGCGCGG
ACCTGATGCAGGGCTGTGGGACGAGGGCCGCTGGGGTCCGGGCAGGGGCCTCGCAGCCGCAGCCCCGTCG
GTGCGTCGAGGGGGCAGGGCGGAGCACATGATGCCCCTTGGACTATGGGGCAGGTAAGGACGTTTTCTTC
CCTTCGGCAACCTGAACGACTCCCGCCTTCCACGGAAGGGACCGAGCCCGTGCCAAACAGGCTGAGCGAT
TTGGGAGTGAGGAGCCATCCTACCGCTTTCCCCAACCTGGAAACAGCAAAGCGCAAGGCCTCTGAGTCAG
TTAGGTCTCTGCCACCCACGGGCAAAGGATGCTCTCCTCCATCCTCCTTCCTCCCTCCACCGAAATCGGA
GAGCCGCGGGCCTGATCCAAAGAGGCATCCCCTTCTCGTTCATTCCCCAGAGGCCTCAATACAAACCCCA
GGAGTTGGCCCCTCTCCTTTTGCTACAAATCCTTGCCTTGCAAAGGGGAGGTGAGGATGGGCTATTTTAG
AAGGGAAGCAGGGTTGCTCCCTGGAGAATGCTGAGTCTGTGAGGTGCCTATGCCGAGAATAGGTCGAGGA
AATTGGAGCCCCAGCTGTTAAAAGAGCAGAGGGCAGGGTGAGGGCCGTGGCCTCTCAGGGGTATCTGGAA
GGCTCTTCGAGTTGAGTGCAGACCCAGCCTGGGCTGGAAAATGGACAAAGGTCATCTTGCTGGGGTGAAA
AGGGGGAGAGCAGAACCAAGAAGAAGAGGGTGAGGGCTGGGGGGCTCCAGGGCACTGGTTAGGAATTGTG
GGGAATGAAGGCTTTCTTTAGTCTCATCCCCCTGTGGTACCATCTTGTCCTCAGAGGTGGTTTGTGCTCC
CCCTACTGCCTATATCGACTTCGCCCGGCAGAAGCTAGATCCCAAGATTGCTGTGGCTGCGCAGAACTGC
TACAAAGTGACTAATGGGGCTTTTACTGGGGAGATCAGGTGAGATCGAGGTGGAGAGGGGTGTGTGGGAC
CCTTCCCTCACTTTCCTCGTTGAGGGGAAAGCCACAGGGTGGGCTCCCTGCTGAACCTTGGCTTCATCTC
TTCCTTTAGCCCTGGCATGATCAAAGACTGCGGAGCCACGTGGGTGGTCCTGGGGCACTCAGAGAGAAGG
CATGTCTTTGGGGAGTCAGATGAGGTTAGTAGCCAAGAGAGAAGATAAGGGATGTCTTTTTCCAAGAAGG
ATGTCTCACCAAGTCTGTTTCTCAACAGCTGATTGGGCAGAAAGTGGCCCATGCTCTGGCAGAGGGACTC
GGAGTAATCGCCTGCATTGGGGAGAAGCTAGATGAAAGGGAAGCTGGCATCACTGAGAAGGTTGTTTTCG
AGCAGACAAAGGTCATCGCAGGTATCTCTGGAGAAAGGGACCTTTGAGCCTATCCAGGGCCACAGAGACT
CAGAGGGTAGGGTCAGGCCCTGGAGCCTGTCTTGGTCCCCATGCTGATCCAGAAAAGGAAAAAGGGGAGG
GGGAGTGACAATCTTTGCTTGGGGCCTATGACTTCTCCAGCCCCAAGGTAGATGCCACCTGGAAATCCCC
CAATGTCCACTAGGGGGCAGTAGGCCACCGTTCTTCGTACTCCGGAGAACCTGGCTGGAGAGCTCTTTCT
TGTTCACCCTTCCCTCCATCTGTATCTCTGCCCTGCAGATAACGTGAAGGACTGGAGCTAAGTCGTCCTG
GCCTATGAGCCTGTGTGGGCCATTGGTACTGGCAAGACTGCAACACCCCAACAGGTAACCGGGCCCAGGA
GCCCTGCCCTCATCCCAGCCTGCCTCAATAGGTTTGGACAGACACAGCCCACATGGGGCAACCCCTTATT
TCAAAGACACAGAGACCTTGAACCCAGAGACAGTGACTTGTCCAAGGGCATCCAGTCCAGGGCCTGGCTT
GGATCAGAGCCCTGGTACTCTGACTCAGTCAGAAACCACACTAAGTGTCCACTGGTGCCAGTGATTTTTC
CTCTTAGAGAGGCAGAAAAGGTCTTACTTAGGCCAGCTTCTTGTTCTAGGCCCAGGAAGTACACGAGAAG
CTCCGAGGATGGCTGAAGTCCAACGTCTCTGATGCGGTGGCTCAGAGCACCCGTATCATTTATGGAGGTG
AGTGGCTTTGGTTCCCGGCTGAGGTGGAGTGGGCTGAGGACTAGACTGAGCCCTCGGACATGGAGGTGGG
GATGGGGCAGACTCATCCCATTCTTGACCAAGCCCTTGTTCTGCTCCCTTCCCAGGCTCTGTGACTGGGG
CAACCTGCAAGGAGCTGGCCAGCCAGCCTGATGTGGATGGCTTCCTTGTGGGTGGTGCTTCCCTCAAGCC
CGAATTCGTGGACATCATCAATGCCAAACAATGAGCCCCATCCATCTTCCCTACCCTTCCTGCCAAGCCA
GGGACTCGAGGTGAGCAAGGGCGAGGAGCTGTTCACCGGGGTGGTGCCCATCCTGGTGGACTTGATAGTC
AGGCCAGCCGGTTAGGCTGCCACCGAAGGTTGGTAGACGGTGCTGCCTGCGACCAACCCCAGGAGGACTG
GGTTACCAAAGCTGATTCTCCACGGTTGGAAAGCCTCCCAGAACCGTCTCGGAAGAGGAGTCCCTGCCAA
CAATGGAGATGAAGCCCGTGTCAGATCGCGAAAGCGCCACTTCGCCGAGGAGTGCAATCTGTGAGGCCCC
AGGAGGACTGGGTAAACAGTCGAGCACCCCACCAGTGCAGGCTGCCTATCAGAAAGTGGTGGCTGGTGTG
GCTAATGCCCTGGCCCACAAGTATCACTAAGCTCGCTTTCTTGCTGTCCAATTTGTCGAGCACCCCACCA
GTGCAGGCTGCCTATCAGAAAGTGGTGGCTGGTGTGGCTAATGCCCTGGCCCACAAGTATCACTAAGCTC
GCTTTCTTGCTGTCCAATTTGTCGAGCACCCCACCAGTGCAGGCTGCCTATCAGAAAGTGGTGGCTGGTG
TGGCTAATGCCCTGGCCCACAAGTATCACTAAGCTCGCTTTCTTGCTGTCCAATTTGTCGAGCACCCCAC
CAGTGCAGGCTGCCTATCAGAAAGTGGTGGCTGGTGTGGCTAATGCCCTGGCCCACAAGTATCACTAAGC
TCGCTTTCTTGCTGTCCAATTTGTCGACCCGGGCGGCCGCTTCCCTTTAGTGAGGGTTAATGCTTCGAGC
AGACATGATAAGATACATTGATGAGTTTGGACAAACCACAACTAGAATGCAGTGAAAAAAATGCTTTATT
TGTGAAATTTGTGATGCTATTGCTTTATTTGTAACCATTATAAGCTGCAATAAACAAGTTAACAACAACA
ATTGCATTCATTTTATGTTTCAGGTTCAGGGGGAGATGTGGGAGGTTTTTTAAAGCAAGTAAAACCTCTA
CAAATGTGGTAAAATCCGATAAGGATCGATCCGGGCTGGCGTAATAGCGAAGAGGCCCGCACCGATCGCC
CTTCCCAACAGTTGCGCAGCCTGAATGGCGAATGG
[124 nt withheld, positions 4796-4919]
C
[91 nt withheld, positions 4921-5011]
A
[49 nt withheld, positions 5013-5061]
CCTTTGACGTTGGAGTCCACGTTCTTT
[37 nt withheld, positions 5089-5125]
ACCCTATCTCGGTCTATTCTTTTGATTTATAAGGGATTTTGCCGATTTCGGCCTATTGGTTAAAAAATGA
GCTGATTTAACAAAAATTTAACGCGAATTTTAACAAAATATTAACGCTTACAATTTCCTGATGCGGTATT
TTCTCCTTACGCATCTGTGCGGTATTTCACACCGCATACGCGGATCTGCGCAGCACCATGGCCTGAAATA
ACCTCTGAAAGAGGAACTTGGTTAGGTACCTTCTGAGGCGGAAAGAACCAGCTGTGGAATGTGTGTCAGT
TAGGGTGTGGAAAGTCCCCAGGCTCCCCAGCAGGCAGAAGTATGCAAAGCATGCATCTCAATTAGTCAGC
AACCAGGTGTGGAAAGTCCCCAGGCTCCCCAGCAGGCAGAAGTATGCAAAGCATGCATCTCAATTAGTCA
GCAACCATAGTCCCGCCCCTAACTCCGCCCATCCCGCCCCTAACTCCGCCCAGTTCCGCCCATTCTCCGC
CCCATGGCTGACTAATTTTTTTTATTTATGCAGAGGCCGAGGCCGCCTCGGCCTCTGAGCTATTCCAGAA
GTAGTGAGGAGGCTTTTTTGGAGGCCTAGGCTTTTGCAAAAAGCTTGATTCTTCTGACACAACAGTCTCG
AACTTAAGGCTAGAGCCACCATGATTGAACAAGATGGATTGCACGCAGGTTCTCCGGCCGCTTGGGTGGA
GAGGCTATTCGGCTATGACTGGGCACAACAGACAATCGGCTGCTCTGATGCCGCCGTGTTCCGGCTGTCA
GCGCAGGGGCGCCCGGTTCTTTTTGTCAAGACCGACCTGTCCGGTGCCCTGAATGAACTGCAGGACGAGG
CAGCGCGGCTATCGTGGCTGGCCACGACGGGCGTTCCTTGCGCAGCTGTGCTCGACGTTGTCACTGAAGC
GGGAAGGGACTGGCTGCTATTGGGCGAAGTGCCGGGGCAGGATCTCCTGTCATCTCACCTTGCTCCTGCC
GAGAAAGTATCCATCATGGCTGATGCAATGCGGCGGCTGCATACGCTTGATCCGGCTACCTGCCCATTCG
ACCACCAAGCGAAACATCGCATCGAGCGAGCACGTACTCGGATGGAAGCCGGTCTTGTCGATCAGGATGA
TCTGGACGAAGAGCATCAGGGGCTCGCGCCAGCCGAACTGTTCGCCAGGCTCAAGGCGCGCATGCCCGAC
GGCGAGGATCTCGTCGTGACCCATGGCGATGCCTGCTTGCCGAATATCATGGTGGAAAATGGCCGCTTTT
CTGGATTCATCGACTGTGGCCGGCTGGGTGTGGCGGACCGCTATCAGGACATAGCGTTGGCTACCCGTGA
TATTGCTGAAGAGCTTGGCGGCGAATGGGCTGACCGCTTCCTCGTGCTTTACGGTATCGCCGCTCCCGAT
TCGCAGCGCATCGCCTTCTATCGCCTTCTTGACGAGTTCTTCTGAGCGGGACTCTGGGGTTCGAAATGAC
CGACCAAGCGACGCCCAACCTGCCATCACGATGGCCGCAATAAAATATCTTTATTTTCATTACATCTGTG
TGTTGGTTTTTTGTGTGAATCGATAGCGATAAGGATCCGCGTATGGTGCACTCTCAGTACAATCTGCTCT
GATGCCGCATAGTTAAGCCAGCCCCGACACCCGCCAACACCCGCTGACGCGCCCTGACGGGCTTGTCTGC
TCCCGGCATCCGCTTACAGACAAGCTGTGACCGTCTCCGGGAGCTGCATGTGTCAGAGGTTTTCACCGTC
ATCACCGAAACGCGCGAGACGAAAGGGCCTCGTGATACGCCTATTTTTATAGGTTAATGTCATGATAATA
ATGGTTTCTTAGACGTCAGGTGGCACTTTTCGGGGAAATGTGCGCGGAACCCCTATTTGTTTATTTTTCT
AAATACATTCAAATATGTATCCGCTCATGAGACAATAACCCTGATAAATGCTTCAATAATATTGAAAAAG
GAAGAGTATGAGTATTCAACATTTCCGTGTCGCCCTTATTCCCTTTTTTGCGGCATTTTGCCTTCCTGTT
TTTGCTCACCCAGAAACGCTGGTGAAAGTAAAAGATGCTGAAGATCAGTTGGGTGCACGAGTGGGTTACA
TCGAACTGGATCTCAACAGCGGTAAGATCCTTGAGAGTTTTCGCCCCGAAGAACGTTTTCCAATGATGAG
CACTTTTAAAGTTCTGCTATGTGGCGCGGTATTATCCCGTATTGACGCCGGGCAAGAGCAACTCGGTCGC
CGCATACACTATTCTCAGAATGACTTGGTTGAGTACTCACCAGTCACAGAAAAGCATCTTACGGATGGCA
TGACAGTAAGAGAATTATGCAGTGCTGCCATAACCATGAGTGATAACACTGCGGCCAACTTACTTCTGAC
AACGATCGGAGGACCGAAGGAGCTAACCGCTTTTTTGCACAACATGGGGGATCATGTAACTCGCCTTGAT
CGTTGGGAACCGGAGCTGAATGAAGCCATACCAAACGACGAGCGTGACACCACGATGCCTGTAGCAATGG
CAACAACGTTGCGCAAACTATTAACTGGCGAACTACTTACTCTAGCTTCCCGGCAACAATTAATAGACTG
GATGGAGGCGGATAAAGTTGCAGGACCACTTCTGCGCTCGGCCCTTCCGGCTGGCTGGTTTATTGCTGAT
AAATCTGGAGCCGGTGAGCGTGGGTCTCGCGGTATCATTGCAGCACTGGGGCCAGATGGTAAGCCCTCCC
GTATCGTAGTTATCTACACGACGGGGAGTCAGGCAACTATGGATGAACGAAATAGACAGATCGCTGAGAT
AGGTGCCTCACTGATTAAGCATTGGTAACTGTCAGACCAAGTTTACTCATATATACTTTAGATTGATTTA
AAACTTCATTTTTAATTTAAAAGGATCTAGGTGAAGATCCTTTTTGATAATCTCATGACCAAAATCCCTT
AACGTGAGTTTTCGTTCCACTGAGCGTCAGACCCCGTAGAAAAGATCAAAGGATCTTCTTGAGATCCTTT
TTTTCTGCGCGTAATCTGCTGCTTGCAAACAAAAAAACCACCGCTACCAGCGGTGGTTTGTTTGCCGGAT
CAAGAGCTACCAACTCTTTTTCCGAAGGTAACTGGCTTCAGCAGAGCGCAGATACCAAATACTGTTCTTC
TAGTGTAGCCGTAGTTAGGCCACCACTTCAAGAACTCTGTAGCACCGCCTACATACCTCGCTCTGCTAAT
CCTGTTACCAGTGGCTGCTGCCAGTGGCGATAAGTCGTGTCTTACCGGGTTGGACTCAAGACGATAGTTA
CCGGATAAGGCGCAGCGGTCGGGCTGAACGGGGGGTTCGTGCACACAGCCCAGCTTGGAGCGAACGACCT
ACACCGAACTGAGATACCTACAGCGTGAGCTATGAGAAAGCGCCACGCTTCCCGAAGGGAGAAAGGCGGA
CAGGTATCCGGTAAGCGGCAGGGTCGGAACAGGAGAGCGCACGAGGGAGCTTCCAGGGGGAAACGCCTGG
TATCTTTATAGTCCTGTCGGGTTTCGCCACCTCTGACTTGAGCGTCGATTTTTGTGATGCTCGTCAGGGG
GGCGGAGCCTATGGAAAAACGCCAGCAACGCGGCCTTTTTACGGTTCCTGGCCTTTTGCTGGCCTTTTGC
TCACATGGCTCGACAGATCT
Features (pLannotate 1.2.2; 34 found; start..end, strand, type, name):
    140..517     +  enhancer       CMV enhancer: human cytomegalovirus immediate early enhancer
    518..729     +  promoter       CMV promoter: human cytomegalovirus (CMV) immediate early promoter
    890..1022    +  intron         chimeric intron: chimera between introns from human β-globin and immunoglobulin heavy chain genes
   1067..1085    +  promoter       T7 promoter: promoter for bacteriophage T7 RNA polymerase
   1108..1221    +  CDS            TPI1 (fragment): TPIS_HUMAN - Also known as TPI. Experimental evidence at protein level: Swiss-Prot protein existence level 1. It is also responsible for the non-negligible production of methylglyoxal a reactive cytotoxic side-product that modifies and can alter proteins, DNA and lipids. From Homo sapiens (Human).
   2130..2486    +  CDS            Tpi1 (fragment): TPIS_MOUSE - Also known as Tpi. Experimental evidence at protein level: Swiss-Prot protein existence level 1. It is also responsible for the non-negligible production of methylglyoxal a reactive cytotoxic side-product that modifies and can alter proteins, DNA and lipids. From Mus musculus (Mouse).
   2540..3064    +  CDS            TPI1 (fragment): TPIS_HUMAN - Also known as TPI. Experimental evidence at protein level: Swiss-Prot protein existence level 1. It is also responsible for the non-negligible production of methylglyoxal a reactive cytotoxic side-product that modifies and can alter proteins, DNA and lipids. From Homo sapiens (Human).
   3340..3429    +  CDS            TPI1 (fragment): TPIS_HUMAN - Also known as TPI. Experimental evidence at protein level: Swiss-Prot protein existence level 1. It is also responsible for the non-negligible production of methylglyoxal a reactive cytotoxic side-product that modifies and can alter proteins, DNA and lipids. From Homo sapiens (Human).
   3558..3671    +  CDS            TPI1 (fragment): TPIS_HUMAN - Also known as TPI. Experimental evidence at protein level: Swiss-Prot protein existence level 1. It is also responsible for the non-negligible production of methylglyoxal a reactive cytotoxic side-product that modifies and can alter proteins, DNA and lipids. From Homo sapiens (Human).
   3720..3767    +  CDS            VN155(I152L) (fragment): improved N-terminal fragment of mVenus for use in bimolecular fluorescence complementation (BiFC) (Kodama and Hu, 2010)
   3774..3852    +  ncRNA          Flavi xrRNA: Accession: RF03547 - General Flavivirus exoribonuclease-resistant RNA element
   3934..4002    +  ncRNA          Flavivirus SLIV (fragment): Accession: RF01415 - Flavivirus 3'UTR stem loop IV
   3998..4087    +  CDS            HBB_OTOBE (fragment): Experimental evidence at protein level: Swiss-Prot protein existence level 1. Involved in oxygen transport from the lung to the various peripheral tissues. From Otospermophilus beecheyi (California ground squirrel) (Spermophilus beecheyi).
   4091..4114    +  polyA_signal   β-globin poly(A) (fragment): human β-globin polyadenylation signal
   4122..4193    +  CDS            HBB (fragment): HBB_PONPY - Experimental evidence at transcript level: Swiss-Prot protein existence level 2. Involved in oxygen transport from the lung to the various peripheral tissues. From Pongo pygmaeus (Bornean orangutan).
   4197..4220    +  polyA_signal   β-globin poly(A) (fragment): human β-globin polyadenylation signal
   4228..4299    +  CDS            HBB (fragment): HBB_PONPY - Experimental evidence at transcript level: Swiss-Prot protein existence level 2. Involved in oxygen transport from the lung to the various peripheral tissues. From Pongo pygmaeus (Bornean orangutan).
   4303..4326    +  polyA_signal   β-globin poly(A) (fragment): human β-globin polyadenylation signal
   4334..4405    +  CDS            HBB (fragment): HBB_PONPY - Experimental evidence at transcript level: Swiss-Prot protein existence level 2. Involved in oxygen transport from the lung to the various peripheral tissues. From Pongo pygmaeus (Bornean orangutan).
   4409..4432    +  polyA_signal   β-globin poly(A) (fragment): human β-globin polyadenylation signal
   4454..4471    -  promoter       T3 promoter (fragment): promoter for bacteriophage T3 RNA polymerase
   4489..4610    -  polyA_signal   SV40 poly(A) signal: SV40 polyadenylation signal
   4633..4701    -  CDS            large T antigen (fragment): large T antigen from SV40 (simian virus 40)
   4725..4792    +  CDS            lacZα (fragment): LacZα fragment of β-galactosidase; lacZ fragment
   4796..5224    +  rep_origin     f1 ori (sequence partly withheld): f1 bacteriophage origin of replication; arrow indicates direction of (+) strand synthesis
   5252..5303    -  misc_feature   bom (fragment): basis of mobility region from pBR322
   5368..5725    +  promoter       SV40 promoter: SV40 enhancer and early promoter
   5776..6567    +  CDS            neo: KKA2_KLEPN - Also known as kan, nptII. Experimental evidence at protein level: Swiss-Prot protein existence level 1. Resistance to kanamycin, neomycin, paromomycin, ribostamycin, butirosin and gentamicin B. From Klebsiella pneumoniae.
   6634..6682    +  polyA_signal   poly(A) signal: synthetic polyadenylation signal
   6702..6756    -  misc_feature   bom (fragment): basis of mobility region from pBR322
   6858..6893    -  CDS            rop (fragment): Rop protein, which maintains plasmids at low copy number; rop
   6988..7092    +  promoter       AmpR promoter: bla
   7093..7953    +  CDS            AmpR: β-lactamase; bla; confers resistance to ampicillin, carbenicillin, and related antibiotics
   8124..8712    +  rep_origin     ori: high-copy-number ColE1/pMB1/pBR322/pUC origin of replication
