[The description below was written by a language model from this plasmid's Addgene catalogue record and pLannotate feature annotations shown in this document.]
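Description:
pCI-TPI_PTC160-xrRNA-4H is a mammalian expression plasmid of about 8.8 kb built on the pCI-neo backbone. It is designed as a reporter for studying the degradation of an unstable, nonsense-containing mRNA. It is propagated in E. coli at high copy through a ColE1/pUC-type origin with ampicillin selection (AmpR). An f1 origin is also present. For mammalian cells it carries an SV40 enhancer/early promoter driving the neomycin phosphotransferase gene with a synthetic poly(A) signal, which allows G418 selection.

The reporter unit is driven by the CMV immediate-early enhancer and promoter, followed by the backbone's chimeric β-globin/immunoglobulin intron and a T7 promoter. The insert is a human triosephosphate isomerase (TPI1) reporter bearing a premature termination codon at position 160. In the feature table, TPI coding sequence appears as several separated fragments, which suggests an intron-containing gene arrangement, although the record does not say so explicitly.

Downstream of the TPI sequence lies a flavivirus exoribonuclease-resistant RNA element (xrRNA), described in the record as coming from MVE, with an adjacent flaviviral stem-loop annotation. Such structures stall the 5'-3' exonuclease XRN1, so decay from the 5' end leaves a stable 3' fragment (xrFrag) that reports on this pathway. Next come four tandem repeats annotated as β-globin-derived fragments. These correspond to the "4H" probe binding sites used for northern blot detection of both the full-length transcript and the decay intermediate. The short mVenus fragment and the non-human TPI and globin labels are probably automated homology matches rather than intended parts. An SV40 poly(A) signal follows the cassette, though it is annotated on the minus strand.

The construct is used to examine how transcripts carrying a premature termination codon are degraded.
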