Addgene plasmid #108369: pCI-TPI_PTC160-xrRNA-4H
Purpose: Expresses TPI reporter with premature termination codon (PTC160); enables detection of 5'-3' decay intermediates (xrFrag) and allows detection via northern blot (4H binding sites)
Depositing lab: Niels Gehring. Depositing organization: Universitaet zu Koeln. Publication: Interrogating the degradation pathways of unstable mRNAs with XRN1-resistant sequences. Boehm V, Gerbracht JV, Marx MC, Gehring NH. Nat Commun. 2016 Dec 5;7:13691. doi: 10.1038/ncomms13691. PubMed 27917860.
Backbone
  Vector backbone: pCI-neo
  Backbone manufacturer: Promega
  Vector type: Mammalian Expression
  Selectable markers: Neomycin (select with G418)
Growth in bacteria
  Bacterial resistance: Ampicillin, 100 μg/mL
  Growth temperature: 37°C
  Growth strain: DH5alpha
  Copy number: High Copy
Gene/Insert
  Gene/Insert name: PTC160 TPI reporter with MVE xrRNA and 4H probe binding sites
  Species: H. sapiens (human)
  Mutation: PTC160
  Entrez Gene: TPI1 (a.k.a. HEL-S-49, TIM, TPI, TPID)
  Promoter: CMV
  Cloning method: Restriction Enzyme; 5′ cloning site NheI (unknown if destroyed); 3′ cloning site NotI (unknown if destroyed)
  Sequencing primers: 5′ GGTGTCCACTCCCAGTTCA; 3′ TGCATTCTAGTTGTGGTTTGTC
Terms and licenses: Academic/Nonprofit Terms; Industry Terms: Not Available to Industry
Depositor comments: Please see depositor's genbank file in Supplemental Documents for full annotation of the plasmid
How to cite: pCI-TPI_PTC160-xrRNA-4H was a gift from Niels Gehring (Addgene plasmid # 108369 ; http://n2t.net/addgene:108369 ; RRID:Addgene_108369)
